>Addgene plasmid #139326 | sgRNA BRCA1 C64Y | addgene full sequence | sequence record 275595 | Addgene NGS Result
AAGGAACCAATTCAGTCGACTGGATCCGGTACCAAGGTCGGGCAGGAAGAGGGCCTATTTCCCATGATTC
CTTCATATTTGCATATACGATACAAGGCTGTTAGAGAGATAATTAGAATTAATTTGACTGTAAACACAAA
GATATTAGTACAAAATACGTGACGTAGAAAGTAATAATTTCTTGGGTAGTTTGCAGTTTTAAAATTATGT
TTTAAAATGGACTATCATATGCTTACCGTAACTTGAAAGTATTTCGATTTCTTGGCTTTATATATCTTGT
GGAAAGGACGAAACACCGAGACGATTAATGCGTCTCGTTTTAGAGCTAGAAATAGCAAGTTAAAATAAGG
CTAGTCCGTTATCAACTTGAAAAAGTGGCACCGAGTCGGTGCTTTTTTTAAGCTTGAGGGCCTATTTCCC
ATGATTCCTTCATATTTGCATATACGATACAAGGCTGTTAGAGAGATAATTGGAATTAATTTGACTGTAA
ACACAAAGATATTAGTACAAAATACGTGACGTAGAAAGTAATAATTTCTTGGGTAGTTTGCAGTTTTAAA
ATTATGTTTTAAAATGGACTATCATATGCTTACCGTAACTTGAAAGTATTTCGATTTCTTGGCTTTATAT
ATCTTGTGGAAAGGACGAAACACCGTACATAAAGGACACTGTGAGTTTTAGAGCTAGAAATAGCAAGTTA
AAATAAGGCTAGTCCGTTATCAACTTGAAAAAGTGGCACCGAGTCGGTGCTTTTTTTCTAGAGAATTCCT
CGAGGTACCTCTCTACATATGACATGTGAGCAAAAGGCCAGCAAAAGGCCAGGAACCGTAAAAAGGCCGC
GTTGCTGGCGTTTTTCCATAGGCTCCGCCCCCCTGACGAGCATCACAAAAATCGACGCTCAAGTCAGAGG
TGGCGAAACCCGACAGGACTATAAAGATACCAGGCGTTTCCCCCTGGAAGCTCCCTCGTGCGCTCTCCTG
TTCCGACCCTGCCGCTTACCGGATACCTGTCCGCCTTTCTCCCTTCGGGAAGCGTGGCGCTTTCTCATAG
CTCACGCTGTAGGTATCTCAGTTCGGTGTAGGTCGTTCGCTCCAAGCTGGGCTGTGTGCACGAACCCCCC
GTTCAGCCCGACCGCTGCGCCTTATCCGGTAACTATCGTCTTGAGTCCAACCCGGTAAGACACGACTTAT
CGCCACTGGCAGCAGCCACTGGTAACAGGATTAGCAGAGCGAGGTATGTAGGCGGTGCTACAGAGTTCTT
GAAGTGGTGGCCTAACTACGGCTACACTAGAAGAACAGTATTTGGTATCTGCGCTCTGCTGAAGCCAGTT
ACCTTCGGAAAAAGAGTTGGTAGCTCTTGATCCGGCAAACAAACCACCGCTGGTAGCGGTGGTTTTTTTG
TTTGCAAGCAGCAGATTACGCGCAGAAAAAAAGGATCTCAAGAAGATCCTTTGATCTTTTCTACGGGGTC
TGACGCTCAGTGGAACGAAAACTCACGTTAAGGGATTTTGGTCATGAGATTATCAAAAAGGATCTTCACC
TAGATCCTTTTAAATTAAAAATGAAGTTTTAAATCAATCTAAAGTATATATGAGTAAACTTGGTCTGACA
GTTACCAATGCTTAATCAGTGAGGCACCTATCTCAGCGATCTGTCTATTTCGTTCATCCATAGTTGCCTG
ACTCCCCGTCGTGTAGATAACTACGATACGGGAGGGCTTACCATCTGGCCCCAGTGCTGCAATGATACCG
CGAGACCCACGCTCACCGGCTCCAGATTTATCAGCAATAAACCAGCCAGCCGGAAGGGCCGAGCGCAGAA
GTGGTCCTGCAACTTTATCCGCCTCCATCCAGTCTATTAATTGTTGCCGGGAAGCTAGAGTAAGTAGTTC
GCCAGTTAATAGTTTGCGCAACGTTGTTGCCATTGCTACAGGCATCGTGGTGTCACGCTCGTCGTTTGGT
ATGGCTTCATTCAGCTCCGGTTCCCAACGATCAAGGCGAGTTACATGATCCCCCATGTTGTGCAAAAAAG
CGGTTAGCTCCTTCGGTCCTCCGATCGTTGTCAGAAGTAAGTTGGCCGCAGTGTTATCACTCATGGTTAT
GGCAGCACTGCATAATTCTCTTACTGTCATGCCATCCGTAAGATGCTTTTCTGTGACTGGTGAGTACTCA
ACCAAGTCATTCTGAGAATAGTGTATGCGGCGACCGAGTTGCTCTTGCCCGGCGTCAATACGGGATAATA
CCGCGCCACATAGCAGAACTTTAAAAGTGCTCATCATTGGAAAACGTTCTTCGGGGCGAAAACTCTCAAG
GATCTTACCGCTGTTGAGATCCAGTTCGATGTAACCCACTCGTGCACCCAACTGATCTTCAGCATCTTTT
ACTTTCACCAGCGTTTCTGGGTGAGCAAAAACAGGAAGGCAAAATGCCGCAAAAAAGGGAATAAGGGCGA
CACGGAAATGTTGAATACTCATACTCTTCCTTTTTCAATATTATTGAAGCATTTATCAGGGTTATTGTCT
CATGAGCGGATACATATTTGAATGTATTTAGAAAAATAAACAAATAGGGGTTCCGCGCACATTTCCCCGA
AAAGTGCCACCTGACGTCGCTAGCTGTACAAAAAAGCAGGCTTTA
Features (pLannotate 1.2.2; 8 found; start..end, strand, type, name):
     49..289     +  promoter       U6 promoter: RNA polymerase III promoter for human U6 snRNA
    317..392     +  misc_RNA       gRNA scaffold: guide RNA scaffold for the Streptococcus pyogenes CRISPR/Cas9 system
    406..646     +  promoter       U6 promoter: RNA polymerase III promoter for human U6 snRNA
    675..750     +  misc_RNA       gRNA scaffold: guide RNA scaffold for the Streptococcus pyogenes CRISPR/Cas9 system
    853..1441    -  rep_origin     ori: high-copy-number ColE1/pMB1/pBR322/pUC origin of replication
   1612..2472    -  CDS            AmpR: β-lactamase; bla; confers resistance to ampicillin, carbenicillin, and related antibiotics
   2473..2577    -  promoter       AmpR promoter: bla
   2615..2632    +  protein_bind   attB1 (fragment): mutant version of attB; recombination site for the Gateway® BP reaction BP Clonase™
