[The description below was written by a language model from this plasmid's Addgene catalogue record and pLannotate feature annotations shown in this document.]
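Description:
sgRNA BRCA1 C64Y is a small (about 2.6 kb) mammalian expression plasmid built on the B52 dual-guide backbone. It delivers a single guide RNA designed to install the C64Y substitution in human BRCA1 by base editing. It is propagated in E. coli through a high-copy ColE1/pUC-type origin and selected with ampicillin via a β-lactamase gene driven by its native bla promoter. No mammalian selection marker, reporter or viral element is annotated, so the plasmid appears suited to transient transfection rather than stable or viral delivery.

The payload consists of two tandem, same-orientation guide expression cassettes, each pairing a human U6 RNA polymerase III promoter with a Streptococcus pyogenes Cas9 guide RNA scaffold. The 19-nt BRCA1-targeting spacer was cloned into the BbsI site of one cassette, destroying those sites in the process. The BsmBI cloning site of the other cassette remains open, so a second guide can be added for co-expression. The feature table does not indicate which of the two cassettes carries the BRCA1 spacer. A short attB1 fragment is also annotated near the end of the sequence; the record assigns it no function, and it may simply be a remnant of the backbone's construction.

The plasmid encodes no Cas9 or deaminase, so the base editor must be supplied from a separate construct, and the record does not name which editor is intended. With a compatible SpCas9-derived base editor, the guide directs the editor to the BRCA1 locus to introduce the C64Y missense change. The associated work concerns detection of marker-free precision genome editing.
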