Addgene plasmid #139326: sgRNA BRCA1 C64Y
Purpose: Plasmid expressing a sgRNA to introduce BRCA1 C64Y using base editing
Depositing lab: Alberto Ciccia. Depositing organization: Columbia University. Publication: Detection of Marker-Free Precision Genome Editing and Genetic Variation through the Capture of Genomic Signatures. Billon P, Nambiar TS, Hayward SB, Zafra MP, Schatoff EM, Oshima K, Dunbar A, Breinig M, Park YC, Ryu HS, Tschaharganeh DF, Levine RL, Baer R, Ferrando A, Dow LE, Ciccia A. Cell Rep. 2020 Mar 10;30(10):3280-3295.e6. doi: 10.1016/j.celrep.2020.02.068. PubMed 32160537.
Backbone
  Vector backbone: B52 (Addgene #100708)
  Backbone size w/o insert (bp): 2633
  Total vector size (bp): 2637
  Modifications to backbone: Insertion of the sgRNA at the BbsI cloning site. The BsmBI cloning site is still available to express a second sgRNA.
  Vector type: Mammalian Expression
Growth in bacteria
  Bacterial resistance: Ampicillin, 100 μg/mL
  Growth temperature: 37°C
  Growth strain: DH5alpha
  Copy number: Unknown
Gene/Insert
  Gene/Insert name: sgRNA to insert BRCA1 C64Y using base editing (alt name: sgRNA sequence: TACATAAAGGACACTGTGA)
  Species: H. sapiens (human)
  Insert size (bp): 19
  Promoter: U6
  Cloning method: Restriction Enzyme; 5′ cloning site BbsI (destroyed during cloning); 3′ cloning site BbsI (destroyed during cloning)
  Sequencing primers: 5′ GAGGTACCTCGAGGAATTCTCTAGA
Terms and licenses: Academic/Nonprofit Terms; Industry Terms: Not Available to Industry
How to cite: sgRNA BRCA1 C64Y was a gift from Alberto Ciccia (Addgene plasmid # 139326 ; http://n2t.net/addgene:139326 ; RRID:Addgene_139326)
